>Addgene plasmid #76027 | STK19 gRNA (BRDN0001145122) | addgene full sequence | sequence record 185040 | Addgene Assembled Sequence
CCCGGGTGCAAAGATGGATAAAGTTTTAAACAGAGAGGAATCTTTGCAGCTAATGGACCTTCTAGGTCTT
GAAAGGAGTGGGAATTGGCTCCGGTGCCCGTCAGTGGGCAGAGCGCACATCGCCCACAGTCCCCGAGAAG
TTGGGGGGAGGGGTCGGCAATTGATCCGGTGCCTAGAGAAGGTGGCGCGGGGTAAACTGGGAAAGTGATG
TCGTGTACTGGCTCCGCCTTTTTCCCGAGGGTGGGGGAGAACCGTATATAAGTGCAGTAGTCGCCGTGAA
CGTTCTTTTTCGCAACGGGTTTGCCGCCAGAACACAGGTAAGTGCCGTGTGTGGTTCCCGCGGGCCTGGC
CTCTTTACGGGTTATGGCCCTTGCGTGCCTTGAATTACTTCCACCTGGCTGCAGTACGTGATTCTTGATC
CCGAGCTTCGGGTTGGAAGTGGGTGGGAGAGTTCGAGGCCTTGCGCTTAAGGAGCCCCTTCGCCTCGTGC
TTGAGTTGAGGCCTGGCCTGGGCGCTGGGGCCGCCGCGTGCGAATCTGGTGGCACCTTCGCGCCTGTCTC
GCTGCTTTCGATAAGTCTCTAGCCATTTAAAATTTTTGATGACCTGCTGCGACGCTTTTTTTCTGGCAAG
ATAGTCTTGTAAATGCGGGCCAAGATCTGCACACTGGTATTTCGGTTTTTGGGGCCGCGGGCGGCGACGG
GGCCCGTGCGTCCCAGCGCACATGTTCGGCGAGGCGGGGCCTGCGAGCGCGGCCACCGAGAATCGGACGG
GGGTAGTCTCAAGCTGGCCGGCCTGCTCTGGTGCCTGGCCTCGCGCCGCCGTGTATCGCCCCGCCCTGGG
CGGCAAGGCTGGCCCGGTCGGCACCAGTTGCGTGAGCGGAAAGATGGCCGCTTCCCGGCCCTGCTGCAGG
GAGCTCAAAATGGAGGACGCGGCGCTCGGGAGAGCGGGCGGGTGAGTCACCCACACAAAGGAAAAGGGCC
TTTCCGTCCTCAGCCGTCGCTTCATGTGACTCCACGGAGTACCGGGCGCCGTCCAGGCACCTCGATTAGT
TCTCGAGCTTTTGGAGTACGTCGTCTTTAGGTTGGGGGGAGGGGTTTTATGCGATGGAGTTTCCCCACAC
TGAGTGGGTGGAGACTGAAGTTAGGCCAGCTTGGCACTTGATGTAATTCTCCTTGGAATTTGCCCTTTTT
GAGTTTGGATCTTGGTTCATTCTCAAGCCTCAGACAGTGGTTCAAAGTTTTTTTCTTCCATTTCAGGTGT
CGTGACGTACGGCCACCATGACCGAGTACAAGCCCACGGTGCGCCTCGCCACCCGCGACGACGTCCCCAG
GGCCGTACGCACCCTCGCCGCCGCGTTCGCCGACTACCCCGCCACGCGCCACACCGTCGATCCGGACCGC
CACATCGAGCGGGTCACCGAGCTGCAAGAACTCTTCCTCACGCGCGTCGGGCTCGACATCGGCAAGGTGT
GGGTCGCGGACGACGGCGCCGCCGTGGCGGTCTGGACCACGCCGGAGAGCGTCGAAGCGGGGGCGGTGTT
CGCCGAGATCGGCCCGCGCATGGCCGAGTTGAGCGGTTCCCGGCTGGCCGCGCAGCAACAGATGGAAGGC
CTCCTGGCGCCGCACCGGCCCAAGGAGCCCGCGTGGTTCCTGGCCACCGTCGGAGTCTCGCCCGACCACC
AGGGCAAGGGTCTGGGCAGCGCCGTCGTGCTCCCCGGAGTGGAGGCGGCCGAGCGCGCCGGGGTGCCCGC
CTTCCTGGAGACCTCCGCGCCCCGCAACCTCCCCTTCTACGAGCGGCTCGGCTTCACCGTCACCGCCGAC
GTCGAGGTGCCCGAAGGACCGCGCACCTGGTGCATGACCCGCAAGCCCGGTGCCTGAACGCGTTAAGTCG
ACAATCAACCTCTGGATTACAAAATTTGTGAAAGATTGACTGGTATTCTTAACTATGTTGCTCCTTTTAC
GCTATGTGGATACGCTGCTTTAATGCCTTTGTATCATGCTATTGCTTCCCGTATGGCTTTCATTTTCTCC
TCCTTGTATAAATCCTGGTTGCTGTCTCTTTATGAGGAGTTGTGGCCCGTTGTCAGGCAACGTGGCGTGG
TGTGCACTGTGTTTGCTGACGCAACCCCCACTGGTTGGGGCATTGCCACCACCTGTCAGCTCCTTTCCGG
GACTTTCGCTTTCCCCCTCCCTATTGCCACGGCGGAACTCATCGCCGCCTGCCTTGCCCGCTGCTGGACA
GGGGCTCGGCTGTTGGGCACTGACAATTCCGTGGTGTTGTCGGGGAAATCATCGTCCTTTCCTTGGCTGC
TCGCCTGTGTTGCCACCTGGATTCTGCGCGGGACGTCCTTCTGCTACGTCCCTTCGGCCCTCAATCCAGC
GGACCTTCCTTCCCGCGGCCTGCTGCCGGCTCTGCGGCCTCTTCCGCGTCTTCGCCTTCGCCCTCAGACG
AGTCGGATCTCCCTTTGGGCCGCCTCCCCGCGTCGACTTTAAGACCAATGACTTACAAGGCAGCTGTAGA
TCTTAGCCACTTTTTAAAAGAAAAGGGGGGACTGGAAGGGCTAATTCACTCCCAACGAAGACAAGATCTG
CTTTTTGCTTGTACTGGGTCTCTCTGGTTAGACCAGATCTGAGCCTGGGAGCTCTCTGGCTAACTAGGGA
ACCCACTGCTTAAGCCTCAATAAAGCTTGCCTTGAGTGCTTCAAGTAGTGTGTGCCCGTCTGTTGTGTGA
CTCTGGTAACTAGAGATCCCTCAGACCCTTTTAGTCAGTGTGGAAAATCTCTAGCAGTACGTATAGTAGT
TCATGTCATCTTATTATTCAGTATTTATAACTTGCAAAGAAATGAATATCAGAGAGTGAGAGGAACTTGT
TTATTGCAGCTTATAATGGTTACAAATAAAGCAATAGCATCACAAATTTCACAAATAAAGCATTTTTTTC
ACTGCATTCTAGTTGTGGTTTGTCCAAACTCATCAATGTATCTTATCATGTCTGGCTCTAGCTATCCCGC
CCCTAACTCCGCCCATCCCGCCCCTAACTCCGCCCAGTTCCGCCCATTCTCCGCCCCATGGCTGACTAAT
TTTTTTTATTTATGCAGAGGCCGAGGCCGCCTCGGCCTCTGAGCTATTCCAGAAGTAGTGAGGAGGCTTT
TTTGGAGGCCTAGGGACGTACCCAATTCGCCCTATAGTGAGTCGTATTACGCGCGCTCACTGGCCGTCGT
TTTACAACGTCGTGACTGGGAAAACCCTGGCGTTACCCAACTTAATCGCCTTGCAGCACATCCCCCTTTC
GCCAGCTGGCGTAATAGCGAAGAGGCCCGCACCGATCGCCCTTCCCAACAGTTGCGCAGCCTGAATGGCG
AATGGG
[124 nt withheld, positions 3367-3490]
C
[91 nt withheld, positions 3492-3582]
A
[49 nt withheld, positions 3584-3632]
CCTTTGACGTTGGAGTCCACGTTCTTT
[37 nt withheld, positions 3660-3696]
ACCCTATCTCGGTCTATTCTTTTGATTTATAAGGGATTTTGCCGATTTCGGCCTATTGGTTAAAAAATGA
GCTGATTTAACAAAAATTTAACGCGAATTTTAACAAAATATTAACGCTTACAATTTAGGTGGCACTTTTC
GGGGAAATGTGCGCGGAACCCCTATTTGTTTATTTTTCTAAATACATTCAAATATGTATCCGCTCATGAG
ACAATAACCCTGATAAATGCTTCAATAATATTGAAAAAGGAAGAGTATGAGTATTCAACATTTCCGTGTC
GCCCTTATTCCCTTTTTTGCGGCATTTTGCCTTCCTGTTTTTGCTCACCCAGAAACGCTGGTGAAAGTAA
AAGATGCTGAAGATCAGTTGGGTGCACGAGTGGGTTACATCGAACTGGATCTCAACAGCGGTAAGATCCT
TGAGAGTTTTCGCCCCGAAGAACGTTTTCCAATGATGAGCACTTTTAAAGTTCTGCTATGTGGCGCGGTA
TTATCCCGTATTGACGCCGGGCAAGAGCAACTCGGTCGCCGCATACACTATTCTCAGAATGACTTGGTTG
AGTACTCACCAGTCACAGAAAAGCATCTTACGGATGGCATGACAGTAAGAGAATTATGCAGTGCTGCCAT
AACCATGAGTGATAACACTGCGGCCAACTTACTTCTGACAACGATCGGAGGACCGAAGGAGCTAACCGCT
TTTTTGCACAACATGGGGGATCATGTAACTCGCCTTGATCGTTGGGAACCGGAGCTGAATGAAGCCATAC
CAAACGACGAGCGTGACACCACGATGCCTGTAGCAATGGCAACAACGTTGCGCAAACTATTAACTGGCGA
ACTACTTACTCTAGCTTCCCGGCAACAATTAATAGACTGGATGGAGGCGGATAAAGTTGCAGGACCACTT
CTGCGCTCGGCCCTTCCGGCTGGCTGGTTTATTGCTGATAAATCTGGAGCCGGTGAGCGTGGGTCTCGCG
GTATCATTGCAGCACTGGGGCCAGATGGTAAGCCCTCCCGTATCGTAGTTATCTACACGACGGGGAGTCA
GGCAACTATGGATGAACGAAATAGACAGATCGCTGAGATAGGTGCCTCACTGATTAAGCATTGGTAACTG
TCAGACCAAGTTTACTCATATATACTTTAGATTGATTTAAAACTTCATTTTTAATTTAAAAGGATCTAGG
TGAAGATCCTTTTTGATAATCTCATGACCAAAATCCCTTAACGTGAGTTTTCGTTCCACTGAGCGTCAGA
CCCCGTAGAAAAGATCAAAGGATCTTCTTGAGATCCTTTTTTTCTGCGCGTAATCTGCTGCTTGCAAACA
AAAAAACCACCGCTACCAGCGGTGGTTTGTTTGCCGGATCAAGAGCTACCAACTCTTTTTCCGAAGGTAA
CTGGCTTCAGCAGAGCGCAGATACCAAATACTGTTCTTCTAGTGTAGCCGTAGTTAGGCCACCACTTCAA
GAACTCTGTAGCACCGCCTACATACCTCGCTCTGCTAATCCTGTTACCAGTGGCTGCTGCCAGTGGCGAT
AAGTCGTGTCTTACCGGGTTGGACTCAAGACGATAGTTACCGGATAAGGCGCAGCGGTCGGGCTGAACGG
GGGGTTCGTGCACACAGCCCAGCTTGGAGCGAACGACCTACACCGAACTGAGATACCTACAGCGTGAGCT
ATGAGAAAGCGCCACGCTTCCCGAAGGGAGAAAGGCGGACAGGTATCCGGTAAGCGGCAGGGTCGGAACA
GGAGAGCGCACGAGGGAGCTTCCAGGGGGAAACGCCTGGTATCTTTATAGTCCTGTCGGGTTTCGCCACC
TCTGACTTGAGCGTCGATTTTTGTGATGCTCGTCAGGGGGGCGGAGCCTATGGAAAAACGCCAGCAACGC
GGCCTTTTTACGGTTCCTGGCCTTTTGCTGGCCTTTTGCTCACATGTTCTTTCCTGCGTTATCCCCTGAT
TCTGTGGATAACCGTATTACCGCCTTTGAGTGAGCTGATACCGCTCGCCGCAGCCGAACGACCGAGCGCA
GCGAGTCAGTGAGCGAGGAAGCGGAAGAGCGCCCAATACGCAAACCGCCTCTCCCCGCGCGTTGGCCGAT
TCATTAATGCAGCTGGCACGACAGGTTTCCCGACTGGAAAGCGGGCAGTGAGCGCAACGCAATTAATGTG
AGTTAGCTCACTCATTAGGCACCCCAGGCTTTACACTTTATGCTTCCGGCTCGTATGTTGTGTGGAATTG
TGAGCGGATAACAATTTCACACAGGAAACAGCTATGACCATGATTACGCCAAGCGCGCAATTAACCCTCA
CTAAAGGGAACAAAAGCTGGAGCTGCAAGCTTAATGTAGTCTTATGCAATACTCTTGTAGTCTTGCAACA
TGGTAACGATGAGTTAGCAACATGCCTTACAAGGAGAGAAAAAGCACCGTGCATGCCGATTGGTGGAAGT
AAGGTGGTACGATCGTGCCTTATTAGGAAGGCAACAGACGGGTCTGACATGGATTGGACGAACCACTGAA
TTGCCGCATTGCAGAGATATTGTATTTAAGTGCCTAGCTCGATACATAAACGGGTCTCTCTGGTTAGACC
AGATCTGAGCCTGGGAGCTCTCTGGCTAACTAGGGAACCCACTGCTTAAGCCTCAATAAAGCTTGCCTTG
AGTGCTTCAAGTAGTGTGTGCCCGTCTGTTGTGTGACTCTGGTAACTAGAGATCCCTCAGACCCTTTTAG
TCAGTGTGGAAAATCTCTAGCAGTGGCGCCCGAACAGGGACTTGAAAGCGAAAGGGAAACCAGAGGAGCT
CTCTCGACGCAGGACTCGGCTTGCTGAAGCGCGCACGGCAAGAGGCGAGGGGCGGCGACTGGTGAGTACG
CCAAAAATTTTGACTAGCGGAGGCTAGAAGGAGAGAGATGGGTGCGAGAGCGTCAGTATTAAGCGGGGGA
GAATTAGATCGCGATGGGAAAAAATTCGGTTAAGGCCAGGGGGAAAGAAAAAATATAAATTAAAACATAT
AGTATGGGCAAGCAGGGAGCTAGAACGATTCGCAGTTAATCCTGGCCTGTTAGAAACATCAGAAGGCTGT
AGACAAATACTGGGACAGCTACAACCATCCCTTCAGACAGGATCAGAAGAACTTAGATCATTATATAATA
CAGTAGCAACCCTCTATTGTGTGCATCAAAGGATAGAGATAAAAGACACCAAGGAAGCTTTAGACAAGAT
AGAGGAAGAGCAAAACAAAAGTAAGACCACCGCACAGCAAGCGGCCGCTGATCTTCAGACCTGGAGGAGG
AGATATGAGGGACAATTGGAGAAGTGAATTATATAAATATAAAGTAGTAAAAATTGAACCATTAGGAGTA
GCACCCACCAAGGCAAAGAGAAGAGTGGTGCAGAGAGAAAAAAGAGCAGTGGGAATAGGAGCTTTGTTCC
TTGGGTTCTTGGGAGCAGCAGGAAGCACTATGGGCGCAGCGTCAATGACGCTGACGGTACAGGCCAGACA
ATTATTGTCTGGTATAGTGCAGCAGCAGAACAATTTGCTGAGGGCTATTGAGGCGCAACAGCATCTGTTG
CAACTCACAGTCTGGGGCATCAAGCAGCTCCAGGCAAGAATCCTGGCTGTGGAAAGATACCTAAAGGATC
AACAGCTCCTGGGGATTTGGGGTTGCTCTGGAAAACTCATTTGCACCACTGCTGTGCCTTGGAATGCTAG
TTGGAGTAATAAATCTCTGGAACAGATTTGGAATCACACGACCTGGATGGAGTGGGACAGAGAAATTAAC
AATTACACAAGCTTAATACACTCCTTAATTGAAGAATCGCAAAACCAGCAAGAAAAGAATGAACAAGAAT
TATTGGAATTAGATAAATGGGCAAGTTTGTGGAATTGGTTTAACATAACAAATTGGCTGTGGTATATAAA
ATTATTCATAATGATAGTAGGAGGCTTGGTAGGTTTAAGAATAGTTTTTGCTGTACTTTCTATAGTGAAT
AGAGTTAGGCAGGGATATTCACCATTATCGTTTCAGACCCACCTCCCAACCCCGAGGGGACCCAGAGAGG
GCCTATTTCCCATGATTCCTTCATATTTGCATATACGATACAAGGCTGTTAGAGAGATAATTAGAATTAA
TTTGACTGTAAACACAAAGATATTAGTACAAAATACGTGACGTAGAAAGTAATAATTTCTTGGGTAGTTT
GCAGTTTTAAAATTATGTTTTAAAATGGACTATCATATGCTTACCGTAACTTGAAAGTATTTCGATTTCT
TGGCTTTATATATCTTGTGGAAAGGACGAAACACCGTGGTCTAGGAGGGACGCCCGGTTTTAGAGCTAGA
AATAGCAAGTTAAAATAAGGCTAGTCCGTTATCAACTTGAAAAAGTGGCACCGAGTCGGTGCTTTTTTAA
GCTTGGCGTAACTAGATCTTGAGACAAATGGCAGTATTCATCCACAATTTTAAAAGAAAAGGGGGGATTG
GGGGGTACAGTGCAGGGGAAAGAATAGTAGACATAATAGCAACAGACATACAAACTAAAGAATTACAAAA
ACAAATTACAAAAATTCAAAATTTTCGGGTTTATTACAGGGACAGCAGAGATCCACTTTGGCGCCGGCTC
GAGGGGG
Features (pLannotate 1.2.2; 29 found; start..end, strand, type, name):
     14..80      +  CDS            small t antigen (fragment): SV40 (simian virus 40) small t antigen
    106..317     +  promoter       EF-1α core promoter: core promoter for human elongation factor EF-1α
    318..1256    +  intron         EF-1α intron A: intron upstream of the start codon of human EF-1α
   1278..1877    +  CDS            PuroR (fragment): puromycin N-acetyltransferase; pac from Streptomyces; confers resistance to puromycin
   1893..2481    +  misc_feature   WPRE: woodchuck hepatitis virus posttranscriptional regulatory element
   2532..2551    +  misc_feature   cPPT/CTS (fragment): central polypurine tract and central termination sequence of HIV-1
   2553..2786    +  LTR            3' LTR (ΔU3): self-inactivating 3' long terminal repeat (LTR) from HIV-1
   2864..2985    +  polyA_signal   SV40 poly(A) signal: SV40 polyadenylation signal
   3025..3160    +  rep_origin     SV40 ori: SV40 origin of replication
   3181..3199    -  promoter       T7 promoter: promoter for bacteriophage T7 RNA polymerase
   3207..3362    +  CDS            lacZα (fragment): LacZα fragment of β-galactosidase; lacZ fragment
   3367..3795    +  rep_origin     f1 ori (sequence partly withheld): f1 bacteriophage origin of replication; arrow indicates direction of (+) strand synthesis
   3848..3952    +  promoter       AmpR promoter: bla
   3953..4813    +  CDS            AmpR: β-lactamase; bla; confers resistance to ampicillin, carbenicillin, and related antibiotics
   4984..5572    +  rep_origin     ori: high-copy-number ColE1/pMB1/pBR322/pUC origin of replication
   5755..5847    +  CDS            lacI (fragment): lac repressor; lacI; The lac repressor binds to the lac operator to inhibit transcription in E. coli. This inhibition can be relieved by adding lactose or isopropyl-β-D-thiogalactopyranoside (IPTG).
   5860..5881    +  protein_bind   CAP binding site: CAP binding activates transcription in the presence of cAMP. E. coli catabolite activator protein
   5896..5926    +  promoter       lac promoter: promoter for the E. coli lac operon
   5934..5950    +  protein_bind   lac operator: The lac repressor binds to the lac operator to inhibit transcription in E. coli. This inhibition can be relieved by adding lactose or isopropyl-β-D-thiogalactopyranoside (IPTG). lac repressor encoded by lacI
   5995..6013    +  promoter       T3 promoter: promoter for bacteriophage T3 RNA polymerase
   6041..6267    +  promoter       RSV promoter: Rous sarcoma virus enhancer/promoter
   6268..6448    +  LTR            5' LTR (truncated): truncated 5' long terminal repeat (LTR) from HIV-1
   6495..6620    +  misc_feature   HIV-1 Ψ: packaging signal of human immunodeficiency virus type 1
   6604..6967    +  CDS            HIV-1 gag (fragment): gag protein from human immunodeficiency virus 1; gag
   7113..7346    +  misc_feature   RRE: The Rev response element (RRE) of HIV-1 allows for Rev-dependent mRNA export from the nucleus to the cytoplasm.
   7723..7749    +  CDS            Rev (fragment): human immunodeficiency virus 1 (HIV-1) Rev protein; rev; enhances nuclear export of unspliced and incompletely spliced viral mRNAs
   7753..7993    +  promoter       U6 promoter: RNA polymerase III promoter for human U6 snRNA
   8023..8098    +  misc_RNA       gRNA scaffold: guide RNA scaffold for the Streptococcus pyogenes CRISPR/Cas9 system
   8154..8271    +  misc_feature   cPPT/CTS: central polypurine tract and central termination sequence of HIV-1
