[The description below was written by a language model from this plasmid's Addgene catalogue record and pLannotate feature annotations shown in this document.]
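Description:
STK19 gRNA (BRDN0001145122) is a third-generation lentiviral guide RNA plasmid built on the lentiGuide-Puro backbone and designed to target human STK19 for CRISPR-Cas9 editing. It is propagated in E. coli as a high-copy plasmid through a ColE1/pUC-type origin with ampicillin selection from the β-lactamase gene. The backbone also carries an f1 origin, an SV40 origin and poly(A) signal, and remnants of lac and T7/T3 cloning sequences.

The transfer cassette starts with an RSV promoter fused to a truncated HIV-1 5' LTR, which drives Tat-independent production of the viral genomic RNA in packaging cells. This is followed by the Ψ packaging signal with a partial gag sequence, the Rev response element for Rev-dependent nuclear export, and a cPPT/CTS element that aids nuclear import of the provirus. The cassette ends in a ΔU3 self-inactivating 3' LTR. Within these boundaries, a human U6 RNA polymerase III promoter expresses the STK19-specific spacer joined to the Streptococcus pyogenes gRNA scaffold. A separate EF-1α core promoter with its intron A drives puromycin N-acetyltransferase for selection of transduced mammalian cells, and a WPRE downstream enhances transcript expression.

The plasmid does not encode Cas9. It is meant to be used with a separate Cas9 lentiviral vector such as lentiCas9-Blast, or in cells that already express Cas9. The guide was designed against two STK19 reference transcripts and belongs to a human kinome gRNA collection associated with work on optimized sgRNA design for higher on-target activity and fewer off-target effects. Its typical use is knockout of STK19 in human cells.
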