Addgene plasmid #76027: STK19 gRNA (BRDN0001145122)
Purpose: 3rd generation lentiviral gRNA plasmid targeting human STK19
Depositing lab: John Doench & David Root. Depositing organization: Broad Institute. Publication: Optimized sgRNA design to maximize activity and minimize off-target effects of CRISPR-Cas9. Doench JG, Fusi N, Sullender M, Hegde M, Vaimberg EW, Donovan KF, Smith I, Tothova Z, Wilen C, Orchard R, Virgin HW, Listgarten J, Root DE. Nat Biotechnol. 2016 Jan 18. doi: 10.1038/nbt.3437. PubMed 26780180.
Backbone
  Vector backbone: lentiGuide-Puro
  Backbone manufacturer: Zhang Lab (Addgene plasmid # 52963)
  Vector type: Mammalian Expression, Lentiviral, CRISPR
  Selectable markers: Puromycin
Growth in bacteria
  Bacterial resistance: Ampicillin, 100 μg/mL
  Growth temperature: 37°C
  Growth strain: DH5alpha
  Copy number: High Copy
Gene/Insert
  Gene/Insert name: STK19 (alt names: STK19; NM_004197.1)
  gRNA/shRNA sequence: TGGTCTAGGAGGGACGCCCG
  Species: H. sapiens (human)
  Entrez Gene: STK19 (a.k.a. D6S60, D6S60E, G11, HLA-RP1, RP1)
  Promoter: hU6
  Cloning method: Unknown
  Sequencing primers: 5′ U6-F; 3′ pS2-R
Terms and licenses: Academic/Nonprofit Terms; Industry Terms: Not Available to Industry
Depositor comments: The gRNA was designed to target the following Genbank reference sequence(s): NM_004197.1,NM_032454.1. Note that this plasmid does NOT contain Cas9. It should be used in conjunction with lentiCas9-Blast (Addgene #52962) or otherwise with cell lines already expressing Cas9. Browse the full kinome gRNA library at http://www.addgene.org/pooled-library/broadgpp-human-kinome/ or visit http://www.broadinstitute.org/rnai/public/ for detailed protocols and information.
How to cite: STK19 gRNA (BRDN0001145122) was a gift from John Doench & David Root (Addgene plasmid # 76027 ; http://n2t.net/addgene:76027 ; RRID:Addgene_76027)
