>Addgene plasmid #76027 | STK19 gRNA (BRDN0001145122) | depositor partial sequence | sequence record 143487 | Target Sequence
TGGTCTAGGAGGGACGCCCG
