>Addgene plasmid #76027 | STK19 gRNA (BRDN0001145122) | addgene partial sequence | sequence record 185039 | hU6-F
TAGAAAGTAATAATTTCTTGGGTAGTTTGCAGTTTTAAAATTATGTTTTAAAATGGACTATCATATGCTT
ACCGTAACTTGAAAGTATTTCGATTTCTTGGCTTTATATATCTTGTGGAAAGGACGAAACACCGTGGTCT
AGGAGGGACGCCCGGTTTTAGAGCTAGAAATAGCAAGTTAAAATAAGGCTAGTCCGTTATCAACTTGAAA
AAGTGGCACCGAGTCGGTGCTTTTTTAAGCTTGGCGTAACTAGATCTTGAGACAAATGGCAGTATTCATC
CACAATTTTAAAAGAAAAGGGGGGATTGGGGGGTACAGTGCAGGGGAAAGAATAGTAGACATAATAGCAA
CAGACATACAAACTAAAGAATTACAAAAACAAATTACAAAAATTCAAAATTTTCGGGTTTATTACAGGGA
CAGCAGAGATCCACTTTGGCGCCGGCTCGAGGGGGCCCGGGTGCAAAGATGGATAAAGTTTTAAACAGAG
AGGAATCTTTGCAGCTAATGGACCTTCTAGGTCTTGAAAGGAGTGGGAATTGGCTCCGGTGCCCGTCAGT
GGGCAGAGCG
